Addgene plasmid #68487: MSCV Puro-CCSP:GFP
Purpose: Retrovirus expressing GFP driven by CCSP promoter
Depositing lab: Tyler Jacks. Depositing organization: Massachusetts Institute of Technology. Publication: A Modular Assembly Platform for Rapid Generation of DNA Constructs. Akama-Garren EH, Joshi NS, Tammela T, Chang GP, Wagner BL, Lee DY, Rideout Iii WM, Papagiannakopoulos T, Xue W, Jacks T. Sci Rep. 2016 Feb 18;6:16836. doi: 10.1038/srep16836. PubMed 26887506.
Backbone
  Vector backbone: MSCV 2-5
  Backbone size w/o insert (bp): 5160
  Total vector size (bp): 7349
  Vector type: Mammalian Expression, Retroviral
  Selectable markers: Puromycin
Growth in bacteria
  Bacterial resistance: Ampicillin, 100 μg/mL
  Growth temperature: 37°C
  Growth strain: Stbl3
  Copy number: Unknown
Gene/Insert 1
  Gene/Insert name: Puromycin Resistance (alt name: PuroR)
  Insert size (bp): 603
  Promoter: LTR
  Cloning method: Gibson Cloning
  Sequencing primers: 5′ CTAACTCGAACGCTAGCTGTGCGATCGTTT; 3′ AGGCCTCGGGATTCCTAGGAACAGCGGTTT
Gene/Insert 2
  Gene/Insert name: GFP
  Insert size (bp): 723
  Promoter: CCSP
  Cloning method: Gibson Cloning
  Sequencing primers: 5′ AAACCGCTGTTCCTAGGAATCCCGAGGCCT; 3′ AGAGTAATTCAACCCCAAACAACAACGTTT
Terms and licenses: Academic/Nonprofit Terms; Industry Terms: Not Available to Industry
How to cite: MSCV Puro-CCSP:GFP was a gift from Tyler Jacks (Addgene plasmid # 68487 ; http://n2t.net/addgene:68487 ; RRID:Addgene_68487)
