[The description below was written by a language model from this plasmid's Addgene catalogue record and pLannotate feature annotations shown in this document.]
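Description:
MSCV Puro-CCSP:GFP is a gammaretroviral transfer vector of about 7.3 kb built on the MSCV 2-5 backbone, a murine stem cell virus design assembled by Gibson cloning as part of a modular construct-assembly platform. In bacteria it is maintained through a high-copy ColE1/pUC-type origin and an ampicillin resistance gene (β-lactamase with its own bla promoter). The backbone also carries small remnants of lac, rop, bom, tetracycline-resistance and env sequences, which appear to be non-functional cloning leftovers. A very short hit annotated as micrococcal nuclease is almost certainly a spurious match.

The proviral region is flanked by murine embryonic stem cell virus 5' and 3' LTRs. Downstream of the 5' LTR lie the Ψ packaging signal and a truncated gag segment lacking its start codon, which together promote efficient encapsidation of the genomic RNA when gag, pol and env are supplied in trans by a packaging cell line. Two expression units follow. The puromycin N-acetyltransferase gene is transcribed from the 5' LTR, allowing drug selection of transduced mammalian cells. EGFP is placed under an internal CCSP promoter, which is named in the catalogue entry. The feature table does not annotate this promoter, but it presumably occupies the unannotated interval between PuroR and EGFP.

CCSP generally refers to club cell secretory protein, whose promoter is active in airway club cells, so GFP fluorescence would be expected to report that lineage-restricted promoter activity while puromycin resistance is expressed more broadly from the LTR. The record states the purpose simply as a retrovirus expressing GFP driven by the CCSP promoter.
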