Features (pLannotate 1.2.2; 19 found; start..end, strand, type, name):
    579..920     +  misc_feature   MESV Ψ: packaging signal of murine embryonic stem cell virus
    987..1403    +  CDS            gag (truncated): truncated Moloney murine leukemia virus (MMLV) gag gene lacking the start codon
   1449..2048    +  CDS            PuroR: puromycin N-acetyltransferase; pac from Streptomyces alboniger; confers resistance to puromycin
   2351..2367    -  CDS            MNase (fragment): micrococcal nuclease from Staphylococcus aureus
   2910..3629    +  CDS            EGFP: the original enhanced GFP (Yang et al., 1996) mammalian codon-optimized
   3706..4220    +  LTR            3' LTR: 3' long terminal repeat from murine embryonic stem cell virus
   4415..4431    -  protein_bind   lac operator: The lac repressor binds to the lac operator to inhibit transcription in E. coli. This inhibition can be relieved by adding lactose or isopropyl-β-D-thiogalactopyranoside (IPTG). lac repressor encoded by lacI
   4439..4469    -  promoter       lac promoter: promoter for the E. coli lac operon
   4484..4505    -  protein_bind   CAP binding site: CAP binding activates transcription in the presence of cAMP. E. coli catabolite activator protein
   4518..4610    -  CDS            lacI (fragment): lac repressor; lacI; The lac repressor binds to the lac operator to inhibit transcription in E. coli. This inhibition can be relieved by adding lactose or isopropyl-β-D-thiogalactopyranoside (IPTG).
   4793..5381    -  rep_origin     ori: high-copy-number ColE1/pMB1/pBR322/pUC origin of replication
   5552..6412    -  CDS            AmpR: β-lactamase; bla; confers resistance to ampicillin, carbenicillin, and related antibiotics
   6413..6517    -  promoter       AmpR promoter: bla
   6612..6647    +  CDS            rop (fragment): Rop protein, which maintains plasmids at low copy number; rop
   6749..6848    +  misc_feature   bom (fragment): basis of mobility region from pBR322
   6854..7003    -  CDS            lacZα (fragment): LacZα fragment of β-galactosidase; lacZ fragment
   7003..7204    -  CDS            TcR (fragment): tetracycline efflux protein; tet; confers resistance to tetracycline
   7205..7303    +  CDS            env (fragment): murine leukemia virus gPr80 envelope polyprotein precursor; env; proteolytically cleaved into gp70SU and p15TM subunits
   7345..515     +  LTR            5' LTR (across the origin): 5' long terminal repeat from murine embryonic stem cell virus
>Addgene plasmid #68487 | MSCV Puro-CCSP:GFP | addgene full sequence | sequence record 360705 | Addgene NGS Result
TGAAAGACCCCACCTGTAGGTTTGGCAAGCTAGCTTAAGTAACGCCATTTTGCAAGGCATGGAAAATACA
TAACTGAGAATAGAGAAGTTCAGATCAAGGTTAGGAACAGAGAGACAGCAGAATATGGGCCAAACAGGAT
ATCTGTGGTAAGCAGTTCCTGCCCCGGCTCAGGGCCAAGAACAGATGGTCCCCAGATGCGGTCCCGCCCT
CAGCAGTTTCTAGAGAACCATCAGATGTTTCCAGGGTGCCCCAAGGACCTGAAATGACCCTGTGCCTTAT
TTGAACTAACCAATCAGTTCGCTTCTCGCTTCTGTTCGCGCGCTTCTGCTCCCCGAGCTCAATAAAAGAG
CCCACAACCCCTCACTCGGCGCGCCAGTCCTCCGATAGACTGCGTCGCCCGGGTACCCGTATTCCCAATA
AAGCCTCTTGCTGTTTGCATCCGAATCGTGGACTCGCTGATCCTTGGGAGGGTCTCCTCAGATTGATTGA
CTGCCCACCTCGGGGGTCTTTCATTTGGAGGTTCCACCGAGATTTGGAGACCCCTGCCCAGGGACCACCG
ACCCCCCCGCCGGGAGGTAAGCTGGCCAGCGGTCGTTTCGTGTCTGTCTCTGTCTTTGTGCGTGTTTGTG
CCGGCATCTAATGTTTGCGCCTGCGTCTGTACTAGTTAGCTAACTAGCTCTGTATCTGGCGGACCCGTGG
TGGAACTGACGAGTTCTGAACACCCGGCCGCAACCCTGGGAGACGTCCCAGGGACTTTGGGGGCCGTTTT
TGTGGCCCGACCTGAGGAAGGGAGTCGATGTGGAATCCGACCCCGTCAGGATATGTGGTTCTGGTAGGAG
ACGAGAACCTAAAACAGTTCCCGCCTCCGTCTGAATTTTTGCTTTCGGTTTGGAACCGAAGCCGCGCGTC
TTGTCTGCTGCAGCGCTGCAGCATCGTTCTGTGTTGTCTCTGTCTGACTGTGTTTCTGTATTTGTCTGAA
AATTAGGGCCAGACTGTTACCACTCCCTTAAGTTTGACCTTAGGTCACTGGAAAGATGTCGAGCGGATCG
CTCACAACCAGTCGGTAGATGTCAAGAAGAGACGTTGGGTTACCTTCTGCTCTGCAGAATGGCCAACCTT
TAACGTCGGATGGCCGCGAGACGGCACCTTTAACCGAGACCTCATCACCCAGGTTAAGATCAAGGTCTTT
TCACCTGGCCCGCATGGACACCCAGACCAGGTCCCCTACATCGTGACCTGGGAAGCCTTGGCTTTTGACC
CCCCTCCCTGGGTCAAGCCCTTTGTACACCCTAAGCCTCCGCCTCCTCTTCCTCCATCCGCCCCGTCTCT
CCCCCTTGAACCTCCTCGTTCGACCCCGCCTCGATCCTCCCTTTATCCAGCCCTCACTCCTTCTCTAGGC
GCCGGAATTAGATCTCTAACTCGAACGCTAGCTGTGCGATCGTTTACCATGACCGAGTACAAGCCCACGG
TGCGCCTCGCCACCCGCGACGACGTCCCCAGGGCCGTACGCACCCTCGCCGCCGCGTTCGCCGACTACCC
CGCCACGCGCCACACCGTCGATCCGGACCGCCACATCGAGCGGGTCACCGAGCTGCAAGAACTCTTCCTC
ACGCGCGTCGGGCTCGACATCGGCAAGGTGTGGGTCGCGGACGACGGCGCCGCGGTGGCGGTCTGGACCA
CGCCGGAGAGCGTCGAAGCGGGGGCGGTGTTCGCCGAGATCGGCCCGCGCATGGCCGAGTTGAGCGGTTC
CCGGCTGGCCGCGCAGCAACAGATGGAAGGCCTCCTGGCGCCGCACCGGCCCAAGGAGCCCGCGTGGTTC
CTGGCCACCGTCGGCGTCTCGCCCGACCACCAGGGCAAGGGTCTGGGCAGCGCCGTCGTGCTCCCCGGAG
TGGAGGCGGCCGAGCGCGCCGGGGTGCCCGCCTTCCTGGAGACCTCCGCGCCCCGCAACCTCCCCTTCTA
CGAGCGGCTCGGCTTCACCGTCACCGCCGACGTCGAGGTGCCCGAAGGACCGCGCACCTGGTGCATGACC
CGCAAGCCCGGTGCCTGAAAACCGCTGTTCCTAGGAATCCCGAGGCCTCCTGGGAATGGCTAACACTTGA
GAACTGTCAACATCATGAAAGGATAAGAAAGAATGGCCAAGGAAAGAAAACAGGAAAGAGCTGAGTGTGG
GAGAGGCCTGGAGAGAATGGGGCAAGAAGTGGGAGGCTAAAGGGTAAGGGCAAGGGAGGGTCAAGTCAGA
TGAGGACTGAAGGTGCTTTCAACTGGTAGGACTTGAGGGCTGCTCTGGGTAGGAGCCAGCCCGGTCTGGG
CCCTGGGTCTCTCATGTGTTCTATGGAGAAGTCTTTATATTTGTTCATGTGTATTGTATGTGGGCTCTAA
CCTGGCCAACAATGCCCAAGAATCAAGTGATTTTTGTGGCTTGAAGTCTAGCCACCTTCCTTGGAGGGAG
GCAATAGAAGGAGCCTAGTGACATCTCGGACGGAGTCTGGGGTCTTTGTCCTTCCCCTTGATCCCTGAAG
GGTCTCCAGCCTCTGGTTCTCCAGGGTTGGCAAGTCTACAATTGCTTCCCGGAACCTGGAGTGCTCAGTG
CTTGACTTTAAAGAGGACACAGGTGCCTACAGTTCCACGACCTCTGGGTTCCCCGACGCCCCCCCCCCCG
CACTGCCCATTGCCCAAACACCCCACAAGTGGCCTATTGTGTGAGCTCAGTTTCAATGGGAAAAGAAACT
GGGTTTATGAAAAGAGATTATTTGCTTATTGCATGGAGATGACTAAGTAAATAGTGCAATTTCTTGAGTG
GAGCACAATCCCTGCCCCTACCTCTTGTGGGCTGCCAGGAACATATAAAAAGCCACACGCATACCCACAC
ATACCCGACCCGACATTAGCGCTACAGCTTAAGCGGACCATGGTGAGCAAGGGCGAGGAGCTGTTCACCG
GGGTGGTGCCCATCCTGGTCGAGCTGGACGGCGACGTAAACGGCCACAAGTTCAGCGTGTCTGGCGAGGG
CGAGGGCGATGCCACCTACGGCAAGCTGACCCTGAAGTTCATCTGCACCACCGGCAAGCTGCCCGTGCCC
TGGCCCACCCTCGTGACCACCCTGACCTACGGCGTGCAGTGCTTCAGCCGCTACCCCGACCACATGAAGC
AGCACGACTTCTTCAAGTCCGCCATGCCCGAAGGCTACGTCCAGGAGCGCACCATCTTCTTCAAGGACGA
CGGCAACTACAAGACCCGCGCCGAGGTGAAGTTCGAGGGCGACACCCTGGTGAACCGCATCGAGCTGAAG
GGCATCGACTTCAAGGAGGACGGCAACATCCTGGGGCACAAGCTGGAGTACAACTACAACAGCCACAACG
TCTATATCATGGCCGACAAGCAGAAGAACGGCATCAAGGCGAACTTCAAGATCCGCCACAACATCGAGGA
CGGCAGCGTGCAGCTCGCCGACCACTACCAGCAGAACACCCCCATCGGCGACGGCCCCGTGCTGCTGCCC
GACAACCACTACCTGAGCACCCAGTCCGCCCTGAGCAAAGACCCCAACGAGAAGCGCGATCACATGGTCC
TGCTGGAGTTCGTGACCGCCGCCGGGATCACTCTCGGCATGGACGAGCTGTACAAGTAAAAACGTTGTTG
TTTGGGGTTGAATTACTCTATCGATAAAATAAAAGATTTTATTTAGTCTCCAGAAAAAGGGGGGAATGAA
AGACCCCACCTGTAGGTTTGGCAAGCTAGCTTAAGTAACGCCATTTTGCAAGGCATGGAAAATACATAAC
TGAGAATAGAGAAGTTCAGATCAAGGTTAGGAACAGAGAGACAGCAGAATATGGGCCAAACAGGATATCT
GTGGTAAGCAGTTCCTGCCCCGGCTCAGGGCCAAGAACAGATGGTCCCCAGATGCGGTCCCGCCCTCAGC
AGTTTCTAGAGAACCATCAGATGTTTCCAGGGTGCCCCAAGGACCTGAAATGACCCTGTGCCTTATTTGA
ACTAACCAATCAGTTCGCTTCTCGCTTCTGTTCGCGCGCTTCTGCTCCCCGAGCTCAATAAAAGAGCCCA
CAACCCCTCACTCGGCGCGCCAGTCCTCCGATAGACTGCGTCGCCCGGGTACCCGTGTATCCAATAAACC
CTCTTGCAGTTGCATCCGACTTGTGGTCTCGCTGTTCCTTGGGAGGGTCTCCTCTGAGTGATTGACTACC
CGTCAGCGGGGGTCTTTCATGGGTAACAGTTTCTTGAAGTTGGAGAACAACATTCTGAGGGTAGGAGTCG
AATATTAAGTAATCCTGACTCAATTAGCCACTGTTTTGAATCCACATACTCCAATACTCCTGAAATAGTT
CATTATGGACAGCGCAGAAAGAGCTGGGGAGAATWGTGWRRWYRKYRYMSRMWSASMWKKSSASAMWWSW
GAAATTGTTATCCGCTCACAATTCCACACAACATACGAGCCGGAAGCATAAAGTGTAAAGCCTGGGGTGC
CTAATGAGTGAGCTAACTCACATTAATTGCGTTGCGCTCACTGCCCGCTTTCCAGTCGGGAAACCTGTCG
TGCCAGCTGCATTAATGAATCGGCCAACGCGCGGGGAGAGGCGGTTTGCGTATTGGGCGCTCTTCCGCTT
CCTCGCTCACTGACTCGCTGCGCTCGGTCGTTCGGCTGCGGCGAGCGGTATCAGCTCACTCAAAGGCGGT
AATACGGTTATCCACAGAATCAGGGGATAACGCAGGAAAGAACATGTGAGCAAAAGGCCAGCAAAAGGCC
AGGAACCGTAAAAAGGCCGCGTTGCTGGCGTTTTTCCATAGGCTCCGCCCCCCTGACGAGCATCACAAAA
ATCGACGCTCAAGTCAGAGGTGGCGAAACCCGACAGGACTATAAAGATACCAGGCGTTTCCCCCTGGAAG
CTCCCTCGTGCGCTCTCCTGTTCCGACCCTGCCGCTTACCGGATACCTGTCCGCCTTTCTCCCTTCGGGA
AGCGTGGCGCTTTCTCATAGCTCACGCTGTAGGTATCTCAGTTCGGTGTAGGTCGTTCGCTCCAAGCTGG
GCTGTGTGCACGAACCCCCCGTTCAGCCCGACCGCTGCGCCTTATCCGGTAACTATCGTCTTGAGTCCAA
CCCGGTAAGACACGACTTATCGCCACTGGCAGCAGCCACTGGTAACAGGATTAGCAGAGCGAGGTATGTA
GGCGGTGCTACAGAGTTCTTGAAGTGGTGGCCTAACTACGGCTACACTAGAAGAACAGTATTTGGTATCT
GCGCTCTGCTGAAGCCAGTTACCTTCGGAAAAAGAGTTGGTAGCTCTTGATCCGGCAAACAAACCACCGC
TGGTAGCGGTGGTTTTTTTGTTTGCAAGCAGCAGATTACGCGCAGAAAAAAAGGATCTCAAGAAGATCCT
TTGATCTTTTCTACGGGGTCTGACGCTCAGTGGAACGAAAACTCACGTTAAGGGATTTTGGTCATGAGAT
TATCAAAAAGGATCTTCACCTAGATCCTTTTAAATTAAAAATGAAGTTTTAAATCAATCTAAAGTATATA
TGAGTAAACTTGGTCTGACAGTTACCAATGCTTAATCAGTGAGGCACCTATCTCAGCGATCTGTCTATTT
CGTTCATCCATAGTTGCCTGACTCCCCGTCGTGTAGATAACTACGATACGGGAGGGCTTACCATCTGGCC
CCAGTGCTGCAATGATACCGCGAGACCCACGCTCACCGGCTCCAGATTTATCAGCAATAAACCAGCCAGC
CGGAAGGGCCGAGCGCAGAAGTGGTCCTGCAACTTTATCCGCCTCCATCCAGTCTATTAATTGTTGCCGG
GAAGCTAGAGTAAGTAGTTCGCCAGTTAATAGTTTGCGCAACGTTGTTGCCATTGCTACAGGCATCGTGG
TGTCACGCTCGTCGTTTGGTATGGCTTCATTCAGCTCCGGTTCCCAACGATCAAGGCGAGTTACATGATC
CCCCATGTTGTGCAAAAAAGCGGTTAGCTCCTTCGGTCCTCCGATCGTTGTCAGAAGTAAGTTGGCCGCA
GTGTTATCACTCATGGTTATGGCAGCACTGCATAATTCTCTTACTGTCATGCCATCCGTAAGATGCTTTT
CTGTGACTGGTGAGTACTCAACCAAGTCATTCTGAGAATAGTGTATGCGGCGACCGAGTTGCTCTTGCCC
GGCGTCAATACGGGATAATACCGCGCCACATAGCAGAACTTTAAAAGTGCTCATCATTGGAAAACGTTCT
TCGGGGCGAAAACTCTCAAGGATCTTACCGCTGTTGAGATCCAGTTCGATGTAACCCACTCGTGCACCCA
ACTGATCTTCAGCATCTTTTACTTTCACCAGCGTTTCTGGGTGAGCAAAAACAGGAAGGCAAAATGCCGC
AAAAAAGGGAATAAGGGCGACACGGAAATGTTGAATACTCATACTCTTCCTTTTTCAATATTATTGAAGC
ATTTATCAGGGTTATTGTCTCATGAGCGGATACATATTTGAATGTATTTAGAAAAATAAACAAATAGGGG
TTCCGCGCACATTTCCCCGAAAAGTGCCACCTGACGTCTAAGAAACCATTATTATCATGACATTAACCTA
TAAAAATAGGCGTATCACGAGGCCCTTTCGTCTCGCGCGTTTCGGTGATGACGGTGAAAACCTCTGACAC
ATGCAGCTCCCGGAGACGGTCACAGCTTGTCTGTAAGCGGATGCCGGGAGCAGACAAGCCCGTCAGGGCG
CGTCAGCGGGTGTTGGCGGGTGTCGGGGCTGGCTTAACTATGCGGCATCAGAGCAGATTGTACTGAGAGT
GCACCATATGCGGTGTGAAATACCGCACAGATGCGTAAGGAGAAAATACCGCATCAGGCGCCATTCGCCA
TTCAGGCTGCGCAACTGTTGGGAAGGGCGATCGGTGCGGGCCTCTTCGCTATTACGCCAGCTGGCGAAAG
GGGGATGTGCTGCAAGGCGATTAAGTTGGGTAACGCCAGGGTTTTCCCAGTCACGACGTTGTAAAACGAC
GGCGCAAGGAATGGTGCATGCAAGGAGATGGCGCCCAACAGTCCCCCGGCCACGGGGCCTGCCACCATAC
CCACGCCGAAACAAGCGCTCATGAGCCCGAAGTGGCGAGCCCGATCTTCCCCATCGGTGATGTCGGCGAT
ATAGGCGCCAGCAACCGCACCTGTGGCGCCGGTGATGCCGGCCACGATGCGTCCGGCGTAGAGGCGATTA
GTCCAATTTGTTAAAGACAGGATATCAGTGGTCCAGGCTCTAGTTTTGACTCAACAATATCACCAGCTGA
AGCCTATAGAGTACGAGCCATAGATAAAATAAAAGATTTTATTTAGTCTCCAGAAAAAGGGGGGAA
