>Addgene plasmid #68487 | MSCV Puro-CCSP:GFP | addgene partial sequence | sequence record 123133 | pLXSN5 5'-CCCTTGAACCTCCTCGTTCGACC-3'
CAGCCCTCACTCCTTCTCTAGGCGCCGGAATTAGATCTCTAACTCGAACGCTAGCTGTGCGATCGTTTAC
CATGACCGAGTACAAGCCCACGGTGCGCCTCGCCACCCGCGACGACGTCCCCAGGGCCGTACGCACCCTC
GCCGCCGCGTTCGCCGACTACCCCGCCACGCGCCACACCGTCGATCCGGACCGCCACATCGAGCGGGTCA
CCGAGCTGCAAGAACTCTTCCTCACGCGCGTCGGGCTCGACATCGGCAAGGTGTGGGTCGCGGACGACGG
CGCCGCGGTGGCGGTCTGGACCACGCCGGAGAGCGTCGAAGCGGGGGCGGTGTTCGCCGAGATCGGCCCG
CGCATGGCCGAGTTGAGCGGTTCCCGGCTGGCCGCGCAGCAACAGATGGAAGGCCTCCTGGCGCCGCACC
GGCCCAAGGAGCCCGCGTGGTTCCTGGCCACCGTCGGCGTCTCGCCCGACCACCAGGGCAAGGGTCTGGG
CAGCGCCGTCGTGCTCCCCGGAGTGGAGGCGGCCGAGCGCGCCGGGGTGCCCGCCTTCCTGGAGACCTCC
GCGCCCCGCAACCTCCCCTTCTACGAGCGGCTCGGCTTCACCGTCACCGCCGACGTCGAGGTGCCCGAAG
GACCGCGCACCTGGTGCATGACCCGCAAGCCCGGTGCCTGAAAACCGCTGTTCCTAGGAATCCCGAGGCC
TCCTGGGAATGGCTAACACTTGAGAACTGTCAACATCATGAAAGGATAAGAAAGAATGGCCAAGGAAAGA
AAACAGGAAAGAGCTGAGTGTGGGAGAGGCCTGGAGAGAATGGGGCAAGAAGTGGGAGGCTAAAGGGTAA
GGGCAAGGGAGGGTCAAGTCAGATGAGGACTGAAGGTGCTTTCAACTGGTAGGACTTGAGGGCTGCTCTG
GGTAGGAGCCAGCCCGGTCTGGGCCTGGGTCTCTCATGTGTTCTATGGAGAAGTCTTTATATTTGTTCAT
GTGTATTG
