>Addgene plasmid #68487 | MSCV Puro-CCSP:GFP | addgene partial sequence | sequence record 123134 | GFP2(b) 5'-CTTGATGCCGTTCTTCTGCTTGT-3'
GCTGTTGTAGTTGTACTCCAGCTTGTGCCCCAGGATGTTGCCGTCCTCCTTGAAGTCGATGCCCTTCAGC
TCGATGCGGTTCACCAGGGTGTCGCCCTCGAACTTCACCTCGGCGCGGGTCTTGTAGTTGCCGTCGTCCT
TGAAGAAGATGGTGCGCTCCTGGACGTAGCCTTCGGGCATGGCGGACTTGAAGAAGTCGTGCTGCTTCAT
GTGGTCGGGGTAGCGGCTGAAGCACTGCACGCCGTAGGTCAGGGTGGTCACGAGGGTGGGCCAGGGCACG
GGCAGCTTGCCGGTGGTGCAGATGAACTTCAGGGTCAGCTTGCCGTAGGTGGCATCGCCCTCGCCCTCGC
CAGACACGCTGAACTTGTGGCCGTTTACGTCGCCGTCCAGCTCGACCAGGATGGGCACCACCCCGGTGAA
CAGCTCCTCGCCCTTGCTCACCATGGTCCGCTTAAGCTGTAGCGCTAATGTCGGGTCGGGTATGTGTGGG
TATGCGTGTGGCTTTTTATATGTTCCTGGCAGCCCACAAGAGGTAGGGGCAGGGATTGTGCTCCACTCAA
GAAATTGCACTATTTACTTAGTCATCTCCATGCAATAAGCAAATAATCTCTTTTCATAAACCCAGTTTCT
TTTCCCATTGAAACTGAGCTCACACAATAGGCCACTTGTGGGGTGTTTGGGCAATGGGCAGTGCGGGGGG
GGGGGCGTCGGGGAACCCAGAGGTCGTGGAACTGTAGGCACCTGTGTCCTCTTTAAAGTCAAGC
